Addgene plasmid #82123: pDONR223_GLI1_WT
Purpose: Gateway Donor vector containing GLI1 , part of the Target Accelerator Plasmid Collection.
Depositing lab: Jesse Boehm & William Hahn & David Root. Depositing organization: Broad Institute. Publication: Systematic Functional Interrogation of Rare Cancer Variants Identifies Oncogenic Alleles. Kim E, Ilic N, Shrestha Y, Zou L, Kamburov A, Zhu C, Yang X, Lubonja R, Tran N, Nguyen C, Lawrence MS, Piccioni F, Bagul M, Doench JG, Chouinard CR, Wu X, Hogstrom L, Natoli T, Tamayo P, Horn H, Corsello SM, Lage K, Root DE, Subramanian A, Golub TR, Getz G, Boehm JS, Hahn WC. Cancer Discov. 2016 Jul;6(7):714-26. doi: 10.1158/2159-8290.CD-16-0160. Epub 2016 May 4. PubMed 27147599.
Backbone
  Vector backbone: pDONR223
  Backbone manufacturer: Invitrogen
  Backbone size w/o insert (bp): 2790
  Vector type: Gateway Entry vector
Growth in bacteria
  Bacterial resistance: Spectinomycin, 50 μg/mL
  Growth temperature: 37°C
  Growth strain: DH5alpha
  Copy number: High Copy
Gene/Insert
  Gene/Insert name: GLI1 (alt name: NM_005269.2)
  Species: H. sapiens (human)
  Mutation: WT
  Entrez Gene: GLI1 (a.k.a. GLI, PAPA8, PPD1)
  Promoter: None
  Cloning method: Gateway Cloning
  Sequencing primers: 5′ M13pUC-fwd; 3′ M13-Rev
Terms and licenses: Academic/Nonprofit Terms; Industry Terms: Not Available to Industry
Depositor comments: Closed state: stop codon immediately follows insert Supporting reference: Systematic morphological profiling of human gene and allele function via Cell Painting. Rohban MH, et al. Elife. 2017, Mar 18;6. pii: e24060. PubMed PMID 28315521
How to cite: pDONR223_GLI1_WT was a gift from Jesse Boehm & William Hahn & David Root (Addgene plasmid # 82123 ; http://n2t.net/addgene:82123 ; RRID:Addgene_82123)
