[The description below was written by a language model from this plasmid's Addgene catalogue record and pLannotate feature annotations shown in this document.]
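Description:
pDONR223_GLI1_WT is a Gateway entry clone built in the Invitrogen pDONR223 backbone, carrying the wild-type human GLI1 open reading frame (reference transcript NM_005269.2). GLI1 is a transcriptional activator that mediates Sonic hedgehog signalling. The plasmid is maintained in E. coli through a high-copy ColE1/pUC-type origin and is selected with spectinomycin. Resistance comes from the aadA aminoglycoside adenylyltransferase gene (SmR), which sits downstream of a fragment of a class 1 integron Pc promoter and a short gentamicin acetyltransferase remnant. The sequenced record is 6,114 nt long, and the GLI1 coding sequence occupies about 3.3 kb of it.

The ORF is flanked on both sides by attL recombination sites in opposite orientations. The annotation tool labels both as attL3, but they serve as the pair of LR sites that lets LR Clonase move the insert directionally into any compatible destination vector. The record lists no promoter for the insert, so this plasmid is not meant to express GLI1 itself and acts as a shuttle and archival clone. rrnB T1 and T2 terminators lie upstream of the cassette and insulate it from read-through transcription, and a T7 promoter lies just beyond the downstream att site, pointing back toward the insert. The short lacI and lacZα fragments are backbone remnants.

The depositor describes the clone as "closed", meaning a stop codon immediately follows the ORF. Destination vectors can therefore add N-terminal tags but not C-terminal fusions. The construct belongs to the Target Accelerator Plasmid Collection, where it serves as the wild-type reference alongside variant alleles in systematic functional studies of cancer-associated mutations and in morphological profiling.
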