Features (pLannotate 1.2.2; 12 found; start..end, strand, type, name):
    121..213     +  CDS            lacI (fragment): lac repressor; lacI; The lac repressor binds to the lac operator to inhibit transcription in E. coli. This inhibition can be relieved by adding lactose or isopropyl-β-D-thiogalactopyranoside (IPTG).
    268..295     -  terminator     rrnB T2 terminator: transcription terminator T2 from the E. coli rrnB gene
    427..470     +  terminator     rrnB T1 terminator: Escherichia coli rrnB; transcription terminator T1 from the E. coli rrnB gene
    517..553     -  CDS            lacZα (fragment): LacZα fragment of β-galactosidase; lacZ fragment
    570..665     +  protein_bind   attL3: mutant version of attL; recombination site for the Gateway® LR reaction LR Clonase™
    671..3988    +  CDS            GLI1: GLI1_HUMAN - Also known as GLI. Experimental evidence at protein level: Swiss-Prot protein existence level 1. [Isoform 2]: Acts as a transcriptional activator, but activates a different set of genes than isoform 1. Activates expression of CD24, unlike isoform 1. Mediates SHH signaling. Promotes cancer cell migration. From Homo sapiens (Human).
   3996..4091    -  protein_bind   attL3: mutant version of attL; recombination site for the Gateway® LR reaction LR Clonase™
   4110..4128    -  promoter       T7 promoter: promoter for bacteriophage T7 RNA polymerase
   4318..4341    +  promoter       Pc promoter (fragment): intI1 (promoter lies within the coding sequence); class 1 integron promoter
   4517..4573    +  CDS            GmR (fragment): gentamycin acetyltransferase; aacC1; confers resistance to gentamycin
   4580..5371    +  CDS            SmR: aminoglycoside adenylyltransferase (Murphy, 1985); aadA; confers resistance to spectinomycin and streptomycin
   5464..6052    +  rep_origin     ori: high-copy-number ColE1/pMB1/pBR322/pUC origin of replication
>Addgene plasmid #82123 | pDONR223_GLI1_WT | addgene full sequence | sequence record 164647 | Addgene NGS Result
CTTTCCTGCGTTATCCCCTGATTCTGTGGATAACCGTATTACCGCCTTTGAGTGAGCTGATACCGCTCGC
CGCAGCCGAACGACCGAGCGCAGCGAGTCAGTGAGCGAGGAAGCGGAAGAGCGCCCAATACGCAAACCGC
CTCTCCCCGCGCGTTGGCCGATTCATTAATGCAGCTGGCACGACAGGTTTCCCGACTGGAAAGCGGGCAG
TGAGCGCAACGCAATTAATACGCGTACCGCTAGCCAGGAAGAGTTTGTAGAAACGCAAAAAGGCCATCCG
TCAGGATGGCCTTCTGCTTAGTTTGATGCCTGGCAGTTTATGGCGGGCGTCCTGCCCGCCACCCTCCGGG
CCGTTGCTTCACAACGTTCAAATCCGCTCCCGGCGGATTTGTCCTACTCAGGAGAGCGTTCACCGACAAA
CAACAGATAAAACGAAAGGCCCAGTCTTCCGACTGAGCCTTTCGTTTTATTTGATGCCTGGCAGTTCCCT
ACTCTCGCGTTAACGCTAGCATGGATGTTTTCCCAGTCACGACGTTGTAAAACGACGGCCAGTCTTAAGC
TCGGGCCCCAAATAATGATTTTATTTTGACTGATAGTGACCTGTTCGTTGCAACAAATTGATGAGCAATG
CTTTTTTATAATGCCAACTTTGTACAAAAAAGTTGGCACCATGTTCAACTCGATGACCCCACCACCAATC
AGTAGCTATGGCGAGCCCTGCTGTCTCCGGCCCCTCCCCAGTCAGGGGGCCCCCAGTGTGGGGACAGAAG
GACTGTCTGGCCCGCCCTTCTGCCACCAAGCTAACCTCATGTCCGGCCCCCACAGTTATGGGCCAGCCAG
AGAGACCAACAGCTGCACCGAGGGCCCACTCTTTTCTTCTCCCCGGAGTGCAGTCAAGTTGACCAAGAAG
CGGGCACTGTCCATCTCACCTCTGTCGGATGCCAGCCTGGACCTGCAGACGGTTATCCGCACCTCACCCA
GCTCCCTCGTAGCTTTCATCAACTCGCGATGCACATCTCCAGGAGGCTCCTACGGTCATCTCTCCATTGG
CACCATGAGCCCATCTCTGGGATTCCCAGCCCAGATGAATCACCAAAAAGGGCCCTCGCCTTCCTTTGGG
GTCCAGCCTTGTGGTCCCCATGACTCTGCCCGGGGTGGGATGATCCCACATCCTCAGTCCCGGGGACCCT
TCCCAACTTGCCAGCTGAAGTCTGAGCTGGACATGCTGGTTGGCAAGTGCCGGGAGGAACCCTTGGAAGG
TGATATGTCCAGCCCCAACTCCACAGGCATACAGGATCCCCTGTTGGGGATGCTGGATGGGCGGGAGGAC
CTCGAGAGAGAGGAGAAGCGTGAGCCTGAATCTGTGTATGAAACTGACTGCCGTTGGGATGGCTGCAGCC
AGGAATTTGACTCCCAAGAGCAGCTGGTGCACCACATCAACAGCGAGCACATCCACGGGGAGCGGAAGGA
GTTCGTGTGCCACTGGGGGGGCTGCTCCAGGGAGCTGAGGCCCTTCAAAGCCCAGTACATGCTGGTGGTT
CACATGCGCAGACACACTGGCGAGAAGCCACACAAGTGCACGTTTGAAGGGTGCCGGAAGTCATACTCAC
GCCTCGAAAACCTGAAGACGCACCTGCGGTCACACACGGGTGAGAAGCCATACATGTGTGAGCACGAGGG
CTGCAGTAAAGCCTTCAGCAATGCCAGTGACCGAGCCAAGCACCAGAATCGGACCCATTCCAATGAGAAG
CCGTATGTATGTAAGCTCCCTGGCTGCACCAAACGCTATACAGATCCTAGCTCGCTGCGAAAACATGTCA
AGACAGTGCATGGTCCTGACGCCCATGTGACCAAACGGCACCGTGGGGATGGCCCCCTGCCTCGGGCACC
ATCCATTTCTACAGTGGAGCCCAAGAGGGAGCGGGAAGGAGGTCCCATCAGGGAGGAAAGCAGACTGACT
GTGCCAGAGGGTGCCATGAAGCCACAGCCAAGCCCTGGGGCCCAGTCATCCTGCAGCAGTGACCACTCCC
CGGCAGGGAGTGCAGCCAATACAGACAGTGGTGTGGAAATGACTGGCAATGCAGGGGGCAGCACTGAAGA
CCTCTCCAGCTTGGACGAGGGACCTTGCATTGCTGGCACTGGTCTGTCCACTCTTCGCCGCCTTGAGAAC
CTCAGGCTGGACCAGCTACATCAACTCCGGCCAATAGGGACCCGGGGTCTCAAACTGCCCAGCTTGTCCC
ACACCGGTACCACTGTGTCCCGCCGCGTGGGCCCCCCAGTCTCTCTTGAACGCCGCAGCAGCAGCTCCAG
CAGCATCAGCTCTGCCTATACTGTCAGCCGCCGCTCCTCCCTGGCCTCTCCTTTCCCCCCTGGCTCCCCA
CCAGAGAATGGAGCATCCTCCCTGCCTGGCCTTATGCCTGCCCAGCACTACCTGCTTCGGGCAAGATATG
CTTCAGCCAGAGGGGGTGGTACTTCGCCCACTGCAGCATCCAGCCTGGATCGGATAGGTGGTCTTCCCAT
GCCTCCTTGGAGAAGCCGAGCCGAGTATCCAGGATACAACCCCAATGCAGGGGTCACCCGGAGGGCCAGT
GACCCAGCCCAGGCTGCTGACCGTCCTGCTCCAGCTAGAGTCCAGAGGTTCAAGAGCCTGGGCTGTGTCC
ATACCCCACCCACTGTGGCAGGGGGAGGACAGAACTTTGATCCTTACCTCCCAACCTCTGTCTACTCACC
ACAGCCCCCCAGCATCACTGAGAATGCTGCCATGGATGCTAGAGGGCTACAGGAAGAGCCAGAAGTTGGG
ACCTCCATGGTGGGCAGTGGTCTGAACCCCTATATGGACTTCCCACCTACTGATACTCTGGGATATGGGG
GACCTGAAGGGGCAGCAGCTGAGCCTTATGGAGCGAGGGGTCCAGGCTCTCTGCCTCTTGGGCCTGGTCC
ACCCACCAACTATGGCCCCAACCCCTGTCCCCAGCAGGCCTCATATCCTGACCCCACCCAAGAAACATGG
GGTGAGTTCCCTTCCCACTCTGGGCTGTACCCAGGCCCCAAGGCTCTAGGTGGAACCTACAGCCAGTGTC
CTCGACTTGAACATTATGGACAAGTGCAAGTCAAGCCAGAACAGGGGTGCCCAGTGGGGTCTGACTCCAC
AGGACTGGCACCCTGCCTCAATGCCCACCCCAGTGAGGGGCCCCCACATCCACAGCCTCTCTTTTCCCAT
TACCCCCAGCCCTCTCCTCCCCAATATCTCCAGTCAGGCCCCTATACCCAGCCACCCCCTGATTATCTTC
CTTCAGAACCCAGGCCTTGCCTGGACTTTGATTCCCCCACCCATTCCACAGGGCAGCTCAAGGCTCAGCT
TGTGTGTAATTATGTTCAATCTCAACAGGAGCTACTGTGGGAGGGTGGGGGCAGGGAAGATGCCCCCGCC
CAGGAACCTTCCTACCAGAGTCCCAAGTTTCTGGGGGGTTCCCAGGTTAGCCCAAGCCGTGCTAAAGCTC
CAGTGAACACATATGGACCTGGCTTTGGACCCAACTTGCCCAATCACAAGTCAGGTTCCTATCCCACCCC
TTCACCATGCCATGAAAATTTTGTAGTGGGGGCAAATAGGGCTTCACATAGGGCAGCAGCACCACCTCGA
CTTCTGCCCCCATTGCCCACTTGCTATGGGCCTCTCAAAGTGGGAGGCACAAACCCCAGCTGTGGTCATC
CTGAGGTGGGCAGGCTAGGAGGGGGTCCTGCCTTGTACCCTCCTCCCGAAGGACAGGTATGTAACCCCCT
GGACTCTCTTGATCTTGACAACACTCAGCTGGACTTTGTGGCTATTCTGGATGAGCCCCAGGGGCTGAGT
CCTCCTCCTTCCCATGATCAGCGGGGCAGCTCTGGACATACCCCACCTCCCTCTGGGCCCCCCAACATGG
CTGTGGGCAACATGAGTGTCTTACTGAGATCCCTACCTGGGGAAACAGAATTCCTCAACTCTAGTGCCTA
ATTGCCAACTTTCTTGTACAAAGTTGGCATTATAAGAAAGCATTGCTTATCAATTTGTTGCAACGAACAG
GTCACTATCAGTCAAAATAAAATCATTATTTGCCATCCAGCTGATATCCCCTATAGTGAGTCGTATTACA
TGGTCATAGCTGTTTCCTGGCAGCTCTGGCCCGTGTCTCAAAATCTCTGATGTTACATTGCACAAGATAA
AAATATATCATCATGCCTCCTCTAGACCAGCCAGGACAGAAATGCCTCGACTTCGCTGCTACCCAAGGTT
GCCGGGTGACGCACACCGTGGAAACGGATGAAGGCACGAACCCAGTGGACATAAGCCTGTTCGGTTCGTA
AGCTGTAATGCAAGTAGCGTATGCGCTCACGCAACTGGTCCAGAACCTTGACCGAACGCAGCGGTGGTAA
CGGCGCAGTGGCGGTTTTCATGGCTTGTTATGACTGTTTTTTTGGGGTACAGTCTATGCCTCGGGCATCC
AAGCAGCAAGCGCGTTACGCCGTGGGTCGATGTTTGATGTTATGGAGCAGCAACGATGTTACGCAGCAGG
GCAGTCGCCCTAAAACAAAGTTAAACATTATGAGGGAAGCGGTGATCGCCGAAGTATCGACTCAACTATC
AGAGGTAGTTGGCGTCATCGAGCGCCATCTCGAACCGACGTTGCTGGCCGTACATTTGTACGGCTCCGCA
GTGGATGGCGGCCTGAAGCCACACAGTGATATTGATTTGCTGGTTACGGTGACCGTAAGGCTTGATGAAA
CAACGCGGCGAGCTTTGATCAACGACCTTTTGGAAACTTCGGCTTCCCCTGGAGAGAGCGAGATTCTCCG
CGCTGTAGAAGTCACCATTGTTGTGCACGACGACATCATTCCGTGGCGTTATCCAGCTAAGCGCGAACTG
CAATTTGGAGAATGGCAGCGCAATGACATTCTTGCAGGTATCTTCGAGCCAGCCACGATCGACATTGATC
TGGCTATCTTGCTGACAAAAGCAAGAGAACATAGCGTTGCCTTGGTAGGTCCAGCGGCGGAGGAACTCTT
TGATCCGGTTCCTGAACAGGATCTATTTGAGGCGCTAAATGAAACCTTAACGCTATGGAACTCGCCGCCC
GACTGGGCTGGCGATGAGCGAAATGTAGTGCTTACGTTGTCCCGCATTTGGTACAGCGCAGTAACCGGCA
AAATCGCGCCGAAGGATGTCGCTGCCGACTGGGCAATGGAGCGCCTGCCGGCCCAGTATCAGCCCGTCAT
ACTTGAAGCTAGACAGGCTTATCTTGGACAAGAAGAAGATCGCTTGGCCTCGCGCGCAGATCAGTTGGAA
GAATTTGTCCACTACGTGAAAGGCGAGATCACCAAGGTAGTCGGCAAATAACCCTCGAGCCACCCATGAC
CAAAATCCCTTAACGTGAGTTACGCGTCGTTCCACTGAGCGTCAGACCCCGTAGAAAAGATCAAAGGATC
TTCTTGAGATCCTTTTTTTCTGCGCGTAATCTGCTGCTTGCAAACAAAAAAACCACCGCTACCAGCGGTG
GTTTGTTTGCCGGATCAAGAGCTACCAACTCTTTTTCCGAAGGTAACTGGCTTCAGCAGAGCGCAGATAC
CAAATACTGTTCTTCTAGTGTAGCCGTAGTTAGGCCACCACTTCAAGAACTCTGTAGCACCGCCTACATA
CCTCGCTCTGCTAATCCTGTTACCAGTGGCTGCTGCCAGTGGCGATAAGTCGTGTCTTACCGGGTTGGAC
TCAAGACGATAGTTACCGGATAAGGCGCAGCGGTCGGGCTGAACGGGGGGTTCGTGCACACAGCCCAGCT
TGGAGCGAACGACCTACACCGAACTGAGATACCTACAGCGTGAGCTATGAGAAAGCGCCACGCTTCCCGA
AGGGAGAAAGGCGGACAGGTATCCGGTAAGCGGCAGGGTCGGAACAGGAGAGCGCACGAGGGAGCTTCCA
GGGGGAAACGCCTGGTATCTTTATAGTCCTGTCGGGTTTCGCCACCTCTGACTTGAGCGTCGATTTTTGT
GATGCTCGTCAGGGGGGCGGAGCCTATGGAAAAACGCCAGCAACGCGGCCTTTTTACGGTTCCTGGCCTT
TTGCTGGCCTTTTGCTCACATGTT
