>Addgene plasmid #82123 | pDONR223_GLI1_WT | depositor partial sequence | sequence record 155494 | Insert sequence
ATGTTCAACTCGATGACCCCACCACCAATCAGTAGCTATGGCGAGCCCTGCTGTCTCCGGCCCCTCCCCA
GTCAGGGGGCCCCCAGTGTGGGGACAGAAGGACTGTCTGGCCCGCCCTTCTGCCACCAAGCTAACCTCAT
GTCCGGCCCCCACAGTTATGGGCCAGCCAGAGAGACCAACAGCTGCACCGAGGGCCCACTCTTTTCTTCT
CCCCGGAGTGCAGTCAAGTTGACCAAGAAGCGGGCACTGTCCATCTCACCTCTGTCGGATGCCAGCCTGG
ACCTGCAGACGGTTATCCGCACCTCACCCAGCTCCCTCGTAGCTTTCATCAACTCGCGATGCACATCTCC
AGGAGGCTCCTACGGTCATCTCTCCATTGGCACCATGAGCCCATCTCTGGGATTCCCAGCCCAGATGAAT
CACCAAAAAGGGCCCTCGCCTTCCTTTGGGGTCCAGCCTTGTGGTCCCCATGACTCTGCCCGGGGTGGGA
TGATCCCACATCCTCAGTCCCGGGGACCCTTCCCAACTTGCCAGCTGAAGTCTGAGCTGGACATGCTGGT
TGGCAAGTGCCGGGAGGAACCCTTGGAAGGTGATATGTCCAGCCCCAACTCCACAGGCATACAGGATCCC
CTGTTGGGGATGCTGGATGGGCGGGAGGACCTCGAGAGAGAGGAGAAGCGTGAGCCTGAATCTGTGTATG
AAACTGACTGCCGTTGGGATGGCTGCAGCCAGGAATTTGACTCCCAAGAGCAGCTGGTGCACCACATCAA
CAGCGAGCACATCCACGGGGAGCGGAAGGAGTTCGTGTGCCACTGGGGGGGCTGCTCCAGGGAGCTGAGG
CCCTTCAAAGCCCAGTACATGCTGGTGGTTCACATGCGCAGACACACTGGCGAGAAGCCACACAAGTGCA
CGTTTGAAGGGTGCCGGAAGTCATACTCACGCCTCGAAAACCTGAAGACGCACCTGCGGTCACACACGGG
TGAGAAGCCATACATGTGTGAGCACGAGGGCTGCAGTAAAGCCTTCAGCAATGCCAGTGACCGAGCCAAG
CACCAGAATCGGACCCATTCCAATGAGAAGCCGTATGTATGTAAGCTCCCTGGCTGCACCAAACGCTATA
CAGATCCTAGCTCGCTGCGAAAACATGTCAAGACAGTGCATGGTCCTGACGCCCATGTGACCAAACGGCA
CCGTGGGGATGGCCCCCTGCCTCGGGCACCATCCATTTCTACAGTGGAGCCCAAGAGGGAGCGGGAAGGA
GGTCCCATCAGGGAGGAAAGCAGACTGACTGTGCCAGAGGGTGCCATGAAGCCACAGCCAAGCCCTGGGG
CCCAGTCATCCTGCAGCAGTGACCACTCCCCGGCAGGGAGTGCAGCCAATACAGACAGTGGTGTGGAAAT
GACTGGCAATGCAGGGGGCAGCACTGAAGACCTCTCCAGCTTGGACGAGGGACCTTGCATTGCTGGCACT
GGTCTGTCCACTCTTCGCCGCCTTGAGAACCTCAGGCTGGACCAGCTACATCAACTCCGGCCAATAGGGA
CCCGGGGTCTCAAACTGCCCAGCTTGTCCCACACCGGTACCACTGTGTCCCGCCGCGTGGGCCCCCCAGT
CTCTCTTGAACGCCGCAGCAGCAGCTCCAGCAGCATCAGCTCTGCCTATACTGTCAGCCGCCGCTCCTCC
CTGGCCTCTCCTTTCCCCCCTGGCTCCCCACCAGAGAATGGAGCATCCTCCCTGCCTGGCCTTATGCCTG
CCCAGCACTACCTGCTTCGGGCAAGATATGCTTCAGCCAGAGGGGGTGGTACTTCGCCCACTGCAGCATC
CAGCCTGGATCGGATAGGTGGTCTTCCCATGCCTCCTTGGAGAAGCCGAGCCGAGTATCCAGGATACAAC
CCCAATGCAGGGGTCACCCGGAGGGCCAGTGACCCAGCCCAGGCTGCTGACCGTCCTGCTCCAGCTAGAG
TCCAGAGGTTCAAGAGCCTGGGCTGTGTCCATACCCCACCCACTGTGGCAGGGGGAGGACAGAACTTTGA
TCCTTACCTCCCAACCTCTGTCTACTCACCACAGCCCCCCAGCATCACTGAGAATGCTGCCATGGATGCT
AGAGGGCTACAGGAAGAGCCAGAAGTTGGGACCTCCATGGTGGGCAGTGGTCTGAACCCCTATATGGACT
TCCCACCTACTGATACTCTGGGATATGGGGGACCTGAAGGGGCAGCAGCTGAGCCTTATGGAGCGAGGGG
TCCAGGCTCTCTGCCTCTTGGGCCTGGTCCACCCACCAACTATGGCCCCAACCCCTGTCCCCAGCAGGCC
TCATATCCTGACCCCACCCAAGAAACATGGGGTGAGTTCCCTTCCCACTCTGGGCTGTACCCAGGCCCCA
AGGCTCTAGGTGGAACCTACAGCCAGTGTCCTCGACTTGAACATTATGGACAAGTGCAAGTCAAGCCAGA
ACAGGGGTGCCCAGTGGGGTCTGACTCCACAGGACTGGCACCCTGCCTCAATGCCCACCCCAGTGAGGGG
CCCCCACATCCACAGCCTCTCTTTTCCCATTACCCCCAGCCCTCTCCTCCCCAATATCTCCAGTCAGGCC
CCTATACCCAGCCACCCCCTGATTATCTTCCTTCAGAACCCAGGCCTTGCCTGGACTTTGATTCCCCCAC
CCATTCCACAGGGCAGCTCAAGGCTCAGCTTGTGTGTAATTATGTTCAATCTCAACAGGAGCTACTGTGG
GAGGGTGGGGGCAGGGAAGATGCCCCCGCCCAGGAACCTTCCTACCAGAGTCCCAAGTTTCTGGGGGGTT
CCCAGGTTAGCCCAAGCCGTGCTAAAGCTCCAGTGAACACATATGGACCTGGCTTTGGACCCAACTTGCC
CAATCACAAGTCAGGTTCCTATCCCACCCCTTCACCATGCCATGAAAATTTTGTAGTGGGGGCAAATAGG
GCTTCACATAGGGCAGCAGCACCACCTCGACTTCTGCCCCCATTGCCCACTTGCTATGGGCCTCTCAAAG
TGGGAGGCACAAACCCCAGCTGTGGTCATCCTGAGGTGGGCAGGCTAGGAGGGGGTCCTGCCTTGTACCC
TCCTCCCGAAGGACAGGTATGTAACCCCCTGGACTCTCTTGATCTTGACAACACTCAGCTGGACTTTGTG
GCTATTCTGGATGAGCCCCAGGGGCTGAGTCCTCCTCCTTCCCATGATCAGCGGGGCAGCTCTGGACATA
CCCCACCTCCCTCTGGGCCCCCCAACATGGCTGTGGGCAACATGAGTGTCTTACTGAGATCCCTACCTGG
GGAAACAGAATTCCTCAACTCTAGTGCC
